>Addgene plasmid #205010 | pRvUBC-mEGFP-NLS | addgene full sequence | sequence record 405253 | Addgene NGS Result
CACCTGGGTCGATCGACATTGATTATTGACTAGTATCCAGTCACAACCTGCTCCCACGTATACTGGAAGA
CCGCGGTGCTCCTGTGCAGTCGCCCCGACTGGGGTTCCGGTGAACCATCCTTGCGAAAAAACCAACCGAT
AGTCATTGCTCCTTACTGTCTTGCTATCTTCGAAGTGACATTTCTTGCATCACCTGCCAGAAAATGTAGT
AGGTTAAGACAGCAGAGCCAAACGATTAGCAAACTGCGCAACACGACTTACATCACCGGTTCGTCCTTCT
TCCGCTGTCCCCAACGTCGTATCGTTGTCGTGCTCCCCACTACTTCTGTATGAGTACTGCGAGACTTCTG
TCTCTCCACGGACAGTCCAAGTGAGACCCCGGAATCGACCTGAACGCTGGGAACAAAACTGGAAAATATT
ACAGGAACTCGGAACTTCGGAAGGGAGTCACAGGACAAAAAATCAGCTGATTAGCGCCTGTCTGCAAAGT
CAAACAATCAAGTCGAGTGGGCGACAACACAGGCAGCAGTCTGGTGGCTATCGCTCTGCTGGTGATCATC
CAGCTTCTACACGCGGCGAACGGGTACATACGCAATCAAATCAAATTCGACAATCGACAATGATCAATTT
GATATCTTGACCAACCTACCACCACAAGGTTACCAGTGGCAGACGGAAACGGAACGTGACGTCTGACTCA
TCCGGGCACAGAACAAAAGGCGTTCGTCCTTCGCCTGGTGTAATTTTCCTGGTAGGCCGACCCAGATGAC
AAGCACAGTTCTTGACTGGCTACGTGTTCCGTCCGTAACCAATGCGGTCATCTGGCTTATTCTTGGCAAC
GGAACGAGGACGAATGAGATCATTGGAACGTTCCAGAAGGGCTTTGCCCGGGTATAAAAGCCGACGTAAC
GCGCTGCTAGAGTTTCATTGCTCAGCTTTTCTCTCTCGTTTACCCACCACAGCAGCCATCTTTGCTCTTT
GTGTAATTTCCCTGACCTTTTCCCCGTTCTAGATTCCTCACCACGTCTCCCACGCCATGGTGAGCAAGGG
CGAGGAGCTGTTCACCGGGGTGGTGCCCATCCTGGTCGAGCTGGACGGCGACGTAAACGGCCACAAGTTC
AGCGTGTCCGGCGAGGGCGAGGGCGATGCCACCTACGGCAAGCTGACCCTGAAGTTCATCTGCACCACCG
GCAAGCTGCCCGTGCCCTGGCCCACCCTCGTGACCACCCTGACCTACGGCGTGCAGTGCTTCAGCCGCTA
CCCCGACCACATGAAGCAGCACGACTTCTTCAAGTCCGCCATGCCCGAAGGCTACGTCCAGGAGCGCACC
ATCTTCTTCAAGGACGACGGCAACTACAAGACCCGCGCCGAGGTGAAGTTCGAGGGCGACACCCTGGTGA
ACCGCATCGAGCTGAAGGGCATCGACTTCAAGGAGGACGGCAACATCCTGGGGCACAAGCTGGAGTACAA
CTACAACAGCCACAACGTCTATATCATGGCCGACAAGCAGAAGAACGGCATCAAGGTGAACTTCAAGATC
CGCCACAACATCGAGGACGGCAGCGTGCAGCTCGCCGACCACTACCAGCAGAACACCCCCATCGGCGACG
GCCCCGTGCTGCTGCCCGACAACCACTACCTGAGCACCCAGTCCAAGCTTAGCAAAGACCCCAACGAGAA
GCGCGATCACATGGTCCTGCTGGAGTTCGTGACCGCCGCCGGGATCACTCTCGGCATGGACGAGCTGTCT
AGACCAAAGAAAAAGAGAAAAGTATAAGTTGATTGACTGATTGGTCCGTTCTGATGGTCTAGCTTTCTCT
TTAGTTTTTACACAGCGTCGCTTTTACAGACTGTATCATCTGAACTCTTTTGTTGCGATACGATTGTAGT
CTTCTGTAGTAATTCCTTCGCTCTATGGTTTACGAAGAAAAAGCGCGTGAAAGAGATGAAATATTAAAAT
GAAAAGAAGGGAAACTTTATCGGGTTCCTATAGAACCAGAATAAGAAATGATCGAGTTCCTGTTGATTGG
TTGATCTTTCACACTGCGGGCTGATCGACCACAAGCCTACTTTGTTGTTTGCGGACAGCAGCAGACAGGC
AGCCACCTCGAATCTGACGAAGTTGGGCAATGGCTGATTTATCCCATTTCCCGCTGTACAAGCGAGAGCT
CCGGAGAAAGGTCTCGCGCCATCGTTGGATACAGATGAAACTCTAAGGTGCGGAAATTTACGAGAAGGAT
TAACATGGAAGTAAAAACCGTCGATAAGAAGTTAACTCTTTGTGTCACATGAAGTGCGTCACGACTTGAT
TACGTTCAAGGGGAAATCGATAGAAACTGGCAGATACTGGTTATCAACTGCGTTGTGAAGTGTACGACTC
CATGGGAGGACATGAGCAAACAAGGTTTTGGTCTCCATAGAGGTCGTCTACCCTGGCGCATCCAGGCCAG
ACTTTGTTGGACGCATTGATTCTGCTGGTGGGGAAGGCAGCCTTGGTGATGGAGTAGGGCAACTTCCAGC
TGCTTCCGTCAGCTCCGATGTCCTTCATAGTGTGTGGTGCCATCTTTAAGGAATTCATCAGGCGTGTCAT
ACCTTCTGGAGTTGCCTCTTCGGGACCCAACGACTCTAGATCCGTAATCTCTTTCCTGATATCTACACCA
AAACACAAATTGACACGCTAAAATCCTACGGCAAAACACACAAATGTGTCTCCTTGGAACATGTCGTCAA
CTTACGAATGAGTGCATCGCAGAATCTGTCCATTTCTTCCAGGGTCTGGATCCGCTGCATTAATGAATCG
GCCAACGCGCGGGGAGAGGCGGTTTGCGTATTGGGCGCTCTTCCGCTTCCTCGCTCACTGACTCGCTGCG
CTCGGTCGTTCGGCTGCGGCGAGCGGTATCAGCTCACTCAAAGGCGGTAATACGGTTATCCACAGAATCA
GGGGATAACGCAGGAAAGAACATGTGAGCAAAAGGCCAGCAAAAGGCCAGGAACCGTAAAAAGGCCGCGT
TGCTGGCGTTTTTCCATAGGCTCCGCCCCCCTGACGAGCATCACAAAAATCGACGCTCAAGTCAGAGGTG
GCGAAACCCGACAGGACTATAAAGATACCAGGCGTTTCCCCCTGGAAGCTCCCTCGTGCGCTCTCCTGTT
CCGACCCTGCCGCTTACCGGATACCTGTCCGCCTTTCTCCCTTCGGGAAGCGTGGCGCTTTCTCATAGCT
CACGCTGTAGGTATCTCAGTTCGGTGTAGGTCGTTCGCTCCAAGCTGGGCTGTGTGCACGAACCCCCCGT
TCAGCCCGACCGCTGCGCCTTATCCGGTAACTATCGTCTTGAGTCCAACCCGGTAAGACACGACTTATCG
CCACTGGCAGCAGCCACTGGTAACAGGATTAGCAGAGCGAGGTATGTAGGCGGTGCTACAGAGTTCTTGA
AGTGGTGGCCTAACTACGGCTACACTAGAAGAACAGTATTTGGTATCTGCGCTCTGCTGAAGCCAGTTAC
CTTCGGAAAAAGAGTTGGTAGCTCTTGATCCGGCAAACAAACCACCGCTGGTAGCGGTGGTTTTTTTGTT
TGCAAGCAGCAGATTACGCGCAGAAAAAAAGGATCTCAAGAAGATCCTTTGATCTTTTCTACGGGGTCTG
ACGCTCAGTGGAACGAAAACTCACGTTAAGGGATTTTGGTCATGAGATTATCAAAAAGGATCTTCACCTA
GATCCTTTTAAATTAAAAATGAAGTTTTAAATCAATCTAAAGTATATATGAGTAAACTTGGTCTGACAGT
TACCAATGCTTAATCAGTGAGGCACCTATCTCAGCGATCTGTCTATTTCGTTCATCCATAGTTGCCTGAC
TCCCCGTCGTGTAGATAACTACGATACGGGAGGGCTTACCATCTGGCCCCAGTGCTGCAATGATACCGCG
AGACCCACGCTCACCGGCTCCAGATTTATCAGCAATAAACCAGCCAGCCGGAAGGGCCGAGCGCAGAAGT
GGTCCTGCAACTTTATCCGCCTCCATCCAGTCTATTAATTGTTGCCGGGAAGCTAGAGTAAGTAGTTCGC
CAGTTAATAGTTTGCGCAACGTTGTTGCCATTGCTACAGGCATCGTGGTGTCACGCTCGTCGTTTGGTAT
GGCTTCATTCAGCTCCGGTTCCCAACGATCAAGGCGAGTTACATGATCCCCCATGTTGTGCAAAAAAGCG
GTTAGCTCCTTCGGTCCTCCGATCGTTGTCAGAAGTAAGTTGGCCGCAGTGTTATCACTCATGGTTATGG
CAGCACTGCATAATTCTCTTACTGTCATGCCATCCGTAAGATGCTTTTCTGTGACTGGTGAGTACTCAAC
CAAGTCATTCTGAGAATAGTGTATGCGGCGACCGAGTTGCTCTTGCCCGGCGTCAATACGGGATAATACC
GCGCCACATAGCAGAACTTTAAAAGTGCTCATCATTGGAAAACGTTCTTCGGGGCGAAAACTCTCAAGGA
TCTTACCGCTGTTGAGATCCAGTTCGATGTAACCCACTCGTGCACCCAACTGATCTTCAGCATCTTTTAC
TTTCACCAGCGTTTCTGGGTGAGCAAAAACAGGAAGGCAAAATGCCGCAAAAAAGGGAATAAGGGCGACA
CGGAAATGTTGAATACTCATACTCTTCCTTTTTCAATATTATTGAAGCATTTATCAGGGTTATTGTCTCA
TGAGCGGATACATATTTGAATGTATTTAGAAAAATAAACAAATAGGGGTTCCGCGCACATTTCCCCGAAA
AGTGC
Features (pLannotate 1.2.2; 7 found; start..end, strand, type, name):
     15..34      +  enhancer       CMV enhancer (fragment): human cytomegalovirus immediate early enhancer
   1037..1747    +  CDS            mEGFP: mEGFP is a basic (constitutively fluorescent) green fluorescent protein published in 2002, derived from Aequorea victoria. It has moderate acid sensitivity.
   2372..2575    -  CDS            gcvP (fragment): GCSP_NEIG1 - Protein inferred from homology: Swiss-Prot protein existence level 3. The glycine cleavage system catalyzes the degradation of glycine. The P protein binds the alpha-amino group of glycine through its pyridoxal phosphate cofactor; CO(2) is released and the remaining methylamine moiety is then transferred to the lipoamide cofactor of the H protein. From Neisseria gonorrhoeae (strain ATCC 700825 / FA 1090).
   2784..2838    -  CDS            lacI (fragment): lac repressor; lacI; The lac repressor binds to the lac operator to inhibit transcription in E. coli. This inhibition can be relieved by adding lactose or isopropyl-β-D-thiogalactopyranoside (IPTG).
   3021..3609    -  rep_origin     ori: high-copy-number ColE1/pMB1/pBR322/pUC origin of replication
   3780..4640    -  CDS            AmpR: β-lactamase; bla; confers resistance to ampicillin, carbenicillin, and related antibiotics
   4641..4745    -  promoter       AmpR promoter: bla
