[The description below was written by a language model from this plasmid's Addgene catalogue record and pLannotate feature annotations shown in this document.]
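Description:
pRvUBC-mEGFP-NLS is a tardigrade expression plasmid built on a reduced pCAGGS backbone and designed for in vivo expression in eutardigrades. It is propagated in E. coli as a high-copy plasmid through a ColE1/pUC-type origin and is selected with ampicillin via the β-lactamase gene and its native bla promoter. Only a roughly 20-nt remnant of the CMV enhancer is annotated, which suggests that the usual mammalian CAG regulatory region of pCAGGS has been removed in favour of tardigrade sequences.

The payload is monomeric EGFP fused to a nuclear localisation signal. It is flanked by about 1 kb of genomic sequence from upstream and about 1 kb from downstream of the ubiquitin C gene of Ramazzottius varieornatus, an anhydrobiotic tardigrade. The upstream region presumably supplies the native promoter and 5′ regulatory elements. The downstream region presumably provides the 3′ UTR and termination signals, so that the reporter is driven entirely by endogenous tardigrade control sequences. In the feature table the mEGFP coding sequence begins about 1 kb into the 4,765-nt record, consistent with this layout. The tardigrade flanks and the NLS are not annotated themselves. The short gcvP hit lies where the downstream flank would be expected and the lacI fragment lies just beyond it. Both are most likely incidental similarity matches rather than functional elements. The catalogue insert size of 1,000 bp appears to describe a single flank rather than the whole cassette.

The associated work describes the vector as enabling live imaging in tardigrades. In that setting the nuclear-targeted green fluorescence marks the nuclei of expressing cells. It also serves as a readout of the activity of the ubiquitin C regulatory regions.
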