Addgene plasmid #205010: pRvUBC-mEGFP-NLS
Depositing lab: Kazuharu Arakawa. Publication: In vivo expression vector derived from anhydrobiotic tardigrade genome enables live imaging in Eutardigrada. Tanaka S, Aoki K, Arakawa K. Proc Natl Acad Sci U S A. 2023 Jan 31;120(5):e2216739120. doi: 10.1073/pnas.2216739120. Epub 2023 Jan 24. PubMed 36693101.
Backbone
  Vector backbone: pCAGGS
  Backbone size w/o insert (bp): 2021
  Vector type: Tardigrade expression
Growth in bacteria
  Bacterial resistance: Ampicillin, 100 μg/mL
  Growth temperature: 37°C
  Growth strain: DH5alpha
  Copy number: High Copy
Gene/Insert
  Gene/Insert name: mEGFP-NLS flanked by 1kbp upstream and downstream of the ubiquitin c gene from R. varieornatus
  Species: Ramazzottius varieornatus, Tardigrade
  Insert size (bp): 1000
  Cloning method: Ligation Independent Cloning
Terms and licenses: Academic/Nonprofit Terms; Industry Terms: Not Available to Industry
How to cite: pRvUBC-mEGFP-NLS was a gift from Kazuharu Arakawa (Addgene plasmid # 205010 ; http://n2t.net/addgene:205010 ; RRID:Addgene_205010)
